Addgene plasmid #56338: mVenus-Talin-N-10
Purpose: Localization: Focal Adhesions, Excitation: 515, Emission: 528
Depositing lab: Michael Davidson. Depositing organization: Florida State University, Tallahassee.
Backbone
  Vector backbone: mVenus-N1
  Backbone size w/o insert (bp): 4750
  Vector type: Mammalian Expression
  Selectable markers: Neomycin (select with G418)
Growth in bacteria
  Bacterial resistance: Kanamycin, 50 μg/mL
  Growth temperature: 37°C
  Growth strain: DH5alpha
  Copy number: High Copy
Gene/Insert
  Gene/Insert name: Talin (alt name: NM_011602.5)
  Species: M. musculus (mouse)
  Promoter: CMV
  Tag / fusion protein: mVenus (C terminal on backbone)
  Cloning method: Unknown
  Sequencing primers: 5′ CMV-F; 3′ SV40pA-R
Terms and licenses: Academic/Nonprofit Terms; Industry Terms
Depositor comments: . Excitation = 515; Emission = 528
How to cite: mVenus-Talin-N-10 was a gift from Michael Davidson (Addgene plasmid # 56338 ; http://n2t.net/addgene:56338 ; RRID:Addgene_56338)
