[The description below was written by a language model from this plasmid's Addgene catalogue record.]
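Description:
mVenus-Talin-N-10 is a mammalian expression plasmid built on the mVenus-N1 backbone (about 4.75 kb without insert), an N1-style fluorescent protein fusion vector. It carries mouse talin placed under the control of the CMV promoter, which gives strong constitutive expression in a wide range of transfected mammalian cells. The talin coding sequence is fused in frame to mVenus, which sits at the C terminus of the fusion and is contributed by the backbone. The "N-10" in the name probably refers to the N1-type configuration and the length of the linker between the two proteins, but the record does not spell this out, and the cloning method is listed as unknown. The 3′ sequencing primer indicates that an SV40 polyadenylation signal lies downstream of the fusion.

In bacteria the plasmid is maintained at high copy number under kanamycin selection. In mammalian cells the neomycin resistance marker allows G418 selection of stable transfectants. No feature table is provided, so the specific origins of replication and other backbone elements are not documented here.

Talin is a cytoskeletal adaptor that links integrins to actin, and the stated purpose of the construct is to mark focal adhesions. mVenus is a monomeric yellow fluorescent protein, recorded here with excitation at 515 nm and emission at 528 nm. The plasmid is therefore suited to live- or fixed-cell fluorescence imaging of focal adhesion localization and dynamics, either alone or alongside spectrally distinct fusion markers.
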