>Addgene plasmid #56338 | mVenus-Talin-N-10 | depositor partial sequence | sequence record 87239 | insert sequence
GTGACGTCAGATCCGCTAGCGCTACCGGACTCAGATCTCGAGCTCAAGCTTCGAATTCTAGCCACCATGG
TTGCGCTTTCGCTGAAGATTAGCATTGGGAATGTGGTGAAGACGATGCAATTTGAGCCATCTACCATGGT
GTACGACGCCTGCCGCATGATTCGTGAGCGGATCCCAGAGGCCCTGGCTGGCCCTCCCAACGACTTTGGG
CTCTTTCTGTCAGATGATGACCCCAAAAAAGGCATCTGGCTAGAGGCTGGGAAAGCTTTGGACTACTACA
TGCTCCGAAATGGGGACACCATGGAGTACAGAAAAAAGCAGAGACCCCTGAAGATACGGATGTTAGACGG
AACGGTGAAGACTATCATGGTGGATGACTCCAAGACCGTCACAGACATGCTCATGACCATTTGTGCCCGA
ATTGGTATCACCAACCATGATGAGTATTCACTGGTTCGAGAGCTGATGGAAGAAAAGAAAGATGAGGGGA
CAGGGACCCTGAGAAAAGACAAGACCCTACTGCGAGATGAAAAGAAGATGGAGAAGCTAAAGCAGAAGTT
GCACACAGACGATGAGTTGAACTGGCTGGACCATGGGCGGACACTGAGGGAACAGGGAGTGGAAGAGCAT
GAGACGTTGCTGCTGCGGAGAAAGTTCTTCTACTCAGACCAGAATGTGGATTCCCGAGACCCTGTACAGC
TGAACCTTCTCTATGTGCAGGCACGAGATGACATCCTGAATGGCTCCCATCCTGTCTCCTTTGACAAGGC
CTGTGAATTTGCAGGCTTCCAGTGCCAGATCCAGTTTGGACCTCACAATGAACAGAAGCACAAGGCTGGC
TTCCTTGACCTGAAGGACTTCCTGCCCAAGGAGTATGTGAAGCAGAAGGGAGAGCGTAAGATCTTTCAGG
CACACAAGAATTGTGGGCAGATGAGTGAAATTGAGGCCAAGGTACGCTACGTGAAGCTGGCCCGTTCCCT
CAAGACTTACGGTGTCTCCTTCTTCCTAGTCAAGGAAAAGATGAAGGGGAAGAATAAACTGGTGCCCAGG
CTGTTGGGCATCACTAAGGAGTGTGTGATGCGTGTGGATGAGAAGACCAAGGAGGTGATTCAGGAATGGA
GCCTCACCAACATCAAACGCTGGGCTGCCTCTCCCAAGAGCTTTACTCTGGACTTTGGAGACTATCAGGA
TGGCTACTACTCAGTACAGACGACAGAAGGCGAGCAGATCGCACAGCTCATTGCTGGCTACATAGATATC
ATCCTTAAGAAGAAAAAAAGCAAGGACCATTTTGGGCTGGAGGGAGATGAAGAGTCTACTATGTTGGAGG
ACTCAGTGTCTCCCAAAAAGTCAACAGTCCTTCAGCAGCAGTACAACCGAGTGGGGAAAGTGGAGCACGG
CTCTGTGGCTCTGCCAGCCATCATGCGCTCTGGAGCCTCTGGTCCTGAGAATTTCCAGGTGGGGAGCATG
CCACCTGCCCAGCAGCAGATCACCAGTGGCCAGATGCACCGAGGACACATGCCACCTCTGACTTCAGCCC
AGCAGGCGCTCACTGGAACCATTAACTCCAGCATGCAGGCTGTGCAGGCTGCCCAGGCCACTCTGGATGA
CTTTGAGACTCTACCCCCTCTTGGCCAGGATGCTGCCTCCAAAGCTTGGCGTAAGAACAAGATGGATGAA
TCAAAGCATGAGATCCACTCCCAGGTAGATGCCATCACAGCTGGCACTGCCTCTGTGGTAAACCTGACAG
CAGGAGATCCTGCAGAGACAGACTATACAGCAGTGGGCTGTGCAGTCACCACCATCTCTTCCAACCTGAC
GGAGATGTCCCGTGGGGTGAAGCTATTGGCTGCCCTGCTGGAGGATGAAGGCGGCAATGGCCGGCCCCTT
CTGCAAGCAGCAAAGGGCCTTGCAGGGGCTGTGTCGGAACTGCTTCGCAGTGCTCAGCCCGCCAGCGCTG
AGCCTCGTCAGAACCTGCTGCAGGCAGCCGGGAACGTGGGCCAGGCCAGTGGGGAGCTGTTGCAGCAAAT
TGGGGAAAGTGACACTGACCCCCACTTCCAGGATGTTCTAATGCAGCTAGCAAACGCAGTGGCAAGTGCT
GCAGCCGCCCTGGTCCTCAAGGCCAAGAGTGTGGCCCAGCGCACAGAGGATTCCGGGCTTCAGACCCAAG
TGATTGCTGCAGCTACGCAATGTGCTCTGTCCACTTCCCAGCTGGTGGCCTGTACCAAGGTGGTAGCACC
TACAATCAGCTCACCTGTGTGCCAAGAACAGCTAGTCGAGGCTGGGCGACTGGTGGCCAAAGCTGTGGAG
GGCTGTGTGTCTGCCTCGCAAGCAGCTACAGAAGATGGACAGCTGCTTCGAGGGGTAGGAGCAGCAGCCA
CGGCTGTCACCCAGGCCCTCAATGAGCTGCTGCAGCACGTGAAGGCCCACGCCACCGGAGCTGGGCCTGC
CGGTCGGTATGACCAAGCCACTGATACCATCCTCACCGTCACTGAAAACATCTTCAGCTCCATGGGTGAT
GCTGGGGAGATGGTGCGCCAGGCCCGCATCCTGGCCCAAGCCACCTCAGACCTGGTCAATGCTATCAAGG
CCGATGCTGAGGGGGAGAGTGATCTGGAGAACTCTAGAAAGCTCCTGAGTGCTGCCAAGATCCTCGCTGA
TGCCACCGCCAAGATGGTGGAGGCGGCCAAGGGAGCAGCCGCCCACCCTGACAGTGAGGAACAGCAGCAG
CGACTGCGTGAAGCAGCTGAGGGGCTTCGCATGGCCACCAATGCAGCTGCGCAGAACGCCATCAAGAAGA
AGTTGGTGCAGCGCCTGGAGCATGCAGCCAAGCAAGCTGCAGCCTCTGCAACACAGACCATTGCTGCAGC
CCAACATGCAGCCTCTGCCCCCAAGGCCTCTGCGGGCCCCCAGCCCCTACTGGTGCAGAGCTGTAAGGCC
GTGGCAGAGCAGATTCCGTTGCTGGTGCAGGGTGTCCGAGGAAGTCAAGCTCAGCCTGACAGCCCTAGTG
CTCAGCTCGCCCTCATTGCTGCCAGCCAGAGCTTCCTGCAGCCAGGTGGGAAGATGGTGGCAGCGGCAAA
AGCCTCAGTGCCAACAATTCAGGACCAGGCTTCAGCGATGCAGCTGAGTCAGTGCGCAAAGAACCTAGGC
ACTGCCCTGGCCGAGCTGCGCACTGCTGCTCAGAAGGCTCAGGAGGCATGTGGACCTTTGGAGATGGATT
CTGCACTGAGTGTTGTACAAAATCTAGAGAAAGACCTACAGGAAATAAAAGCAGCAGCTCGAGATGGCAA
GCTTAAGCCCTTACCTGGGGAAACAATGGAGAAGTGTACCCAAGATCTTGGCAACAGCACCAAAGCGGTG
AGCTCTGCCATCGCCAAGCTGCTGGGGGAGATTGCCCAGGGCAACGAGAACTATGCAGGTATTGCAGCTC
GGGATGTAGCTGGTGGACTAAGGTCACTAGCCCAGGCTGCGCGGGGTGTGGCTGCGCTGACATCAGATCC
TGCAGTGCAGGCCATTGTGCTTGACACAGCCAGCGACGTTCTGGACAAGGCCAGCAGCCTCATTGAAGAG
GCAAAAAAAGCATCTGGACACCCAGGGGACCCAGAAAGCCAGCAAAGGCTTGCTCAGGTAGCTAAAGCAG
TGACCCAAGCCCTGAACCGCTGTGTCAGCTGCCTGCCTGGCCAAAGAGACGTGGATAATGCCCTACGAGC
CGTTGGAGATGCCAGCAAGCGACTCCTGAGTGACTTGCTTCCTCCAAGCACGGGGACATTTCAAGAAGCA
CAGAGCCGATTGAATGAAGCTGCAGCTGGGTTAAATCAGGCCGCCACAGAACTGGTGCAAGCCTCCCGAG
GAACTCCTCAGGACCTGGCTCGGGCCTCCGGCCGATTTGGACAGGACTTCAGCACCTTCCTGGAAGCTGG
TGTGGAGATGGCCGGACAGGCCCCGAGCCAGGAGGACCGAGCCCAGGTGGTGTCCAACCTGAAGGGCATA
TCCATGTCTTCAAGCAAACTTCTCCTTGCCGCTAAGGCCTTGTCCACAGACCCTGCTTCTCCCAACCTCA
AGAGTCAGCTGGCTGCGGCTGCCCGGGCAGTGACGGACAGCATCAACCAGCTCATCACCATGTGCACCCA
GCAGGCACCTGGCCAGAAGGAGTGTGACAATGCACTTCGGCAGCTAGAGACAGTCCGAGAACTCCTGGAG
AATCCAGTCCAGCCCATCAACGACATGTCCTACTTCGGTTGCTTGGACAGTGTCATGGAGAACTCCAAGG
TCCTAGGTGAGGCCATGACTGGCATCTCCCAAAATGCCAAGAATGGAAATCTGCCGGAGTTTGGAGATGC
CATTGCCACAGCCTCCAAGGCTCTCTGTGGCTTCACGGAGGCAGCCGCACAGGCAGCATATCTAGTTGGT
GTCTCTGACCCCAACAGCCAAGCTGGACAGCAAGGACTGGTGGAACCCACACAGTTTGCCCGTGCAAACC
AGGCAATTCAGATGGCCTGTCAGAGTCTGGGGGAGCCTGGCTGTACCCAGGCCCAGGTGTTATCTGCAGC
CACTATTGTAGCCAAACACACATCTGCATTGTGTAACAGCTGTCGCCTGGCTTCCGCTAGGACTGCCAAT
CCCACTGCCAAGCGCCAGTTTGTACAGTCAGCCAAGGAGGTGGCCAACAGTACAGCCAATCTTGTCAAGA
CCATCAAGGCACTAGATGGGGACTTCACAGAAGAGAACCGTGCCCAGTGCCGAGCAGCCACAGCCCCTCT
GCTGGAAGCTGTGGATAACCTGAGTGCCTTTGCCTCCAACCCTGAGTTCTCCAGCGTCCCTGCCCAGATC
AGCCCTGAGGGCAGAGCAGCCATGGAGCCCATTGTAATCTCTGCTAAGACAATGTTGGAGAGTGCTGGAG
GGCTCATCCAGACAGCTCGGGCGTTAGCAGTCAATCCCCGAGACCCCCCACGTTGGTCTGTGCTAGCTGG
CCACTCTCGGACTGTCTCAGATTCCATCAAGAAACTTATTACAAGCATGAGGGACAAAGCCCCAGGGCAG
CTGGAGTGTGAGACAGCCATTGCGGCTCTGAACAGCTGCTTGCGGGACCTAGATCAGGCTTCGCTTGCCG
CTGTCAGCCAGCAGCTTGCTCCCCGTGAAGGAATCTCTCAAGAGGCTTTGCACACCCAGATGCTCACTGC
AGTGCAAGAAATTTCTCATCTCATTGAGCCGCTGGCCAGCGCTGCTCGGGCTGAAGCCTCCCAGCTGGGA
CACAAGGTGTCCCAAATGGCCCAGTACTTTGAACCACTCACCCTGGCTGCAGTGGGTGCTGCGTCTAAGA
CCCTGAGCCACCCGCAGCAGATGGCACTTCTGGACCAGACTAAAACGTTGGCAGAGTCTGCCTTGCAGTT
GCTATATACTGCCAAGGAGGCTGGTGGTAACCCCAAGCAAGCAGCACACACCCAGGAAGCCCTGGAGGAG
GCTGTGCAGATGATGACAGAGGCCGTAGAAGACCTGACGACGACCCTCAACGAAGCAGCCAGTGCTGCAG
GAGTCGTTGGCGGCATGGTGGACTCTATCACTCAGGCCATCAACCAGCTAGATGAAGGACCTATGGGTGA
CCCAGAAGGCTCATTCGTAGATTACCAGACAACCATGGTGAGGACAGCCAAGGCCATTGCTGTCACTGTT
CAGGAGATGGTAACCAAGTCAAACACCAGCCCTGAAGAGCTAGGCCCTCTTGCCAACCAGCTGACCAGTG
ACTATGGCCGACTGGCCTCACAAGCCAAGCCTGCAGCTGTGGCTGCTGAAAATGAAGAGATAGGCGCTCA
CATCAAACACCGAGTACAGGAGCTGGGCCATGGCTGCTCTGCTCTGGTCACCAAGGCAGGTGCCTTGCAG
TGTAGCCCCAGTGATGTCTACACCAAGAAGGAGCTCATAGAGTGTGCCCGCAGAGTGTCAGAGAAGGTCT
CCCATGTTCTGGCTGCACTCCAGGCTGGGAATCGTGGTACCCAGGCCTGCATTACAGCAGCCAGTGCTGT
GTCTGGTATCATTGCTGACCTCGACACCACCATCATGTTCGCTACTGCTGGCACACTTAACCGTGAGGGT
GCTGAAACTTTTGCTGACCACCGGGAGGGTATCTTAAAGACAGCAAAGGTTCTTGTGGAGGACACCAAGG
TCCTAGTGCAGAATGCAGCTGGGAGCCAGGAGAAGTTGGCACAAGCCGCCCAGTCCTCCGTGGCCACCAT
TACCCGCCTCGCTGATGTGGTCAAGCTCGGTGCAGCCAGCCTAGGAGCCGAAGACCCTGAAACTCAGGTG
GTGCTGATCAATGCAGTAAAGGACGTAGCCAAGGCCCTGGGTGACCTCATCAGCGCTACGAAGGCTGCAG
CGGGCAAAGTTGGGGATGACCCTGCAGTGTGGCAGCTCAAGAACTCTGCCAAGGTGATGGTGACCAATGT
GACATCATTGCTCAAGACAGTGAAGGCTGTGGAAGATGAGGCCACCAAAGGCACACGGGCCCTAGAGGCA
ACCACAGAGCACATACGTCAGGAACTGGCGGTCTTCTGTTCCCCAGAGCCACCTGCCAAGACCTCTACCC
CTGAAGACTTCATCCGAATGACCAAGGGTATTACTATGGCAACAGCCAAAGCCGTTGCTGCTGGCAATTC
CTGTCGACAGGAAGATGTCATTGCCACAGCCAATCTGAGCCGACGGGCTATTGCGGACATGCTTCGGGCT
TGCAAGGAAGCAGCTTTCCACCCAGAAGTGGCACCTGATGTACGGCTCCGAGCCCTGCACTATGGCCGGG
AGTGTGCCAATGGTTACCTGGAACTGCTGGACCACGTGCTGCTGACCCTTCAGAAGCCAAACCCAGACCT
GAAGCAGCAGCTAACTGGACACTCAAAGCGGGTTGCTGGCTCTGTGACTGAGCTCATCCAGGCTGCTGAA
GCCATGAAAGGAACAGAGTGGGTGGACCCAGAGGACCCTACTGTCATTGCTGAGAATGAGCTCTTGGGAG
CCGCAGCCGCCATCGAGGCTGCAGCCAAGAAGCTGGAGCAGCTGAAGCCCAGGGCCAAACCCAAGGAGGC
GGATGAGTCCTTGAACTTTGAGGAACAAATCCTAGAAGCTGCCAAGTCCATCGCTGCAGCCACCAGTGCA
CTGGTAAAGGCTGCGTCAGCAGCCCAGAGGGAGCTGGTGGCTCAAGGAAAGGTGGGCGCCATTCCAGCCA
ATGCACTGGATGATGGGCAGTGGTCGCAGGGCCTCATTTCCGCTGCCCGTATGGTGGCTGCGGCCACCAA
CAATCTGTGTGAAGCAGCTAACGCAGCTGTCCAGGGCCATGCTAGCCAGGAGAAACTCATTTCCTCAGCC
AAGCAAGTAGCTGCCTCCACAGCTCAGCTCCTGGTAGCTTGCAAGGTCAAAGCAGATCAGGACTCTGAGG
CAATGAAACGGCTCCAGGCTGCTGGCAATGCAGTGAAGAGGGCCTCAGATAACCTGGTAAAGGCGGCCCA
GAAAGCTGCAGCCTTCGAAGACCAGGAGAATGAGACGGTGGTGGTGAAGGAGAAAATGGTTGGGGGCATT
GCCCAGATTATCGCAGCACAGGAAGAGATGCTTCGGAAGGAACGAGAGCTGGAAGAGGCTCGGAAAAAGC
TCGCCCAGATCCGGCAGCAGCAGTACAAGTTCTTGCCTTCAGAGCTTCGAGACGAGCGCGGCTCCGCGTC
CCGATCACCGGTCGCCACCATGGTGAGCAAGGGCGAGGAGCTGTTCACCGGGGTGGTGCCCATCCTGGTC
GAGCTGGACGGCGACGTAAACGGCCACAAGTTCAGCGTGTCCGGCGAGGGCGAGGGCGATGCCACCTACG
GCAAGCTGACCCTGAAGCTGATCTGCACCACCGGCAAGCTGCCCGTGCCCTGGCCCACCCTCGTGACCAC
CCTGGGCTACGGCCTGCAGTGCTTCGCCCGCTACCCCGACCACATGAAGCAGCACGACTTCTTCAAGTCC
GCCATGCCCGAAGGCTACGTCCAGGAGCGCACCATCTTCTTCAAGGACGACGGCAACTACAAGACCCGCG
CCGAGGTGAAGTTCGAGGGCGACACCCTGGTGAACCGCATCGAGCTGAAGGGCATCGACTTCAAGGAGGA
CGGCAACATCCTGGGGCACAAGCTGGAGTACAACTACAACAGCCACAACGTCTATATCACCGCCGACAAG
CAGAAGAACGGCATCAAGGCCAACTTCAAGATCCGCCACAACATCGAGGACGGCGGCGTGCAGCTCGCCG
ACCACTACCAGCAGAACACCCCCATCGGCGACGGCCCCGTGCTGCTGCCCGACAACCACTACCTGAGCTA
CCAGTCCAAGCTGAGCAAAGACCCCAACGAGAAGCGCGATCACATGGTCCTGCTGGAGTTCGTGACCGCC
GCCGGGATCACTCTCGGCATGGACGAGCTGTACAAGTAAAGCGGCCGCGACTCTAGATCATAATCAGCCA
TACCACAT
