>Addgene plasmid #56338 | mVenus-Talin-N-10 | addgene partial sequence | sequence record 158017 | EGFP-N 5'-CGTCGCCGTCCAGCTCGACCAG-3'
CTCGCCCTTGCTCACCATGGTGGCGACCGGTGATCGGGACGCGGAGCCGCGCTCGTCTCGAAGCTCTGAA
GGCAAGAACTTGTACTGCTGCTGCCGGATCTGGGCGAGCTTTTTCCGAGCCTCTTCCAGCTCTCGTTCCT
TCCGAAGCATCTCTTCCTGTGCTGCGATAATCTGGGCAATGCCCCCAACCATTTTCTCCTTCACCACCAC
CGTCTCATTCTCCTGGTCTTCGAAGGCTGCAGCTTTCTGGGCCGCCTTTACCAGGTTATCTGAGGCCCTC
TTCACTGCATTGCCAGCAGCCTGGAGCCGTTTCATTGCCTCAGAGTCCTGATCTGCTTTGACCTTGCAAG
CTACCAGGAGCTGAGCTGTGGAGGCAGCTACTTGCTTGGCTGAGGAAATGAGTTTCTCCTGGCTAGCATG
GCCCTGGACAGCTGCGTTAGCTGCTTCACACAGATTGTTGGTGGCCGCAGCCACCATACGGGCAGCGGAA
ATGAGGCCCTGCGACCACTGCCCATCATCCAGTGCATTGGCTGGAATGGCGCCCACCTTTCCTTGAGCCA
CCAGCTCCCTCTGGGCTGCTGACGCAGCCTTTACCAGTGCACTGGTGGCTGCAGCGATGGACTTGGCAGC
TTCTAGGATTTGTTCCTCAAAGTTCAAGGACTCATCCGCCTCCTTGGGTTTGGCCCTGGGCTTCAGCTGC
TCCAGCTTCTTGGCTGCAGCCTCGATGGCGGCTGCGGCTCCCAAGAGCTCATTCTCAGCAATGACAGTAG
GGTCCTCTGG
